Addgene plasmid #166713: pcDNA3HA-AMOT p130∆PPxY3
Purpose: expresses AMOT with inactivating mutation in third PPxY motif in mammalian cells
Depositing lab: Wesley Sundquist. Depositing organization: University of Utah. Publication: Interactions between AMOT PPxY Motifs and NEDD4L WW Domains Function in HIV-1 Release. Rheinemann L, Thompson T, Mercenne G, Paine EL, Peterson FC, Volkman BF, Alam SL, Alian A, Sundquist WI. J Biol Chem. 2021 Jul 17:100975. doi: 10.1016/j.jbc.2021.100975. PubMed 34284061.
Backbone
  Vector backbone: pcDNA
  Backbone size w/o insert (bp): 5446
  Total vector size (bp): 8701
  Vector type: Mammalian Expression
Growth in bacteria
  Bacterial resistance: Ampicillin, 100 μg/mL
  Growth temperature: 37°C
  Growth strain: DH5alpha
  Copy number: Unknown
Gene/Insert
  Gene/Insert name: Angiomotin p130 P3072A P308A
  Species: H. sapiens (human)
  Insert size (bp): 3255
  Mutation: changed proline 307 to alanine, proline 308 to alanine
  Entrez Gene: AMOT
  Promoter: CMV promoter
  Tag / fusion protein: 2xHA (N terminal on backbone)
  Cloning method: Ligation Independent Cloning
  Sequencing primers: 5′ TTAATACGACTCACTATAGGG; 3′ AACTAGAAGGCACAGTCGAGGCTG
Terms and licenses: Academic/Nonprofit Terms; Industry Terms: Not Available to Industry
How to cite: pcDNA3HA-AMOT p130∆PPxY3 was a gift from Wesley Sundquist (Addgene plasmid # 166713 ; http://n2t.net/addgene:166713 ; RRID:Addgene_166713)
