[The description below was written by a language model from this plasmid's Addgene catalogue record and pLannotate feature annotations shown in this document.]
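Description:
pcDNA3HA-AMOT p130∆PPxY3 is a mammalian expression plasmid built on a pcDNA-type backbone, about 8.7 kb in total, that drives production of a mutant form of human angiomotin (AMOT), p130 isoform. It is propagated in E. coli through a high-copy ColE1/pUC-type origin and selected with ampicillin via the β-lactamase gene. An f1 origin is also present. For mammalian cells, the backbone carries a neomycin phosphotransferase gene under the SV40 enhancer/early promoter with an SV40 polyadenylation signal, which would allow G418 selection of stable transfectants. The short annotated fragments (bom, HIV-1 LTR, ble, lacI and a second SV40 promoter piece) look like backbone remnants or partial similarity hits rather than functional parts.

The expression cassette consists of the CMV immediate-early enhancer and promoter, followed by a T7 promoter, an N-terminal HA epitope tag supplied by the backbone, the roughly 3.25 kb AMOT coding sequence, and the bovine growth hormone polyadenylation signal, with an SP6 promoter in reverse orientation just downstream of the insert. The catalogue describes the tag as 2xHA, consistent with the annotation tool matching it as a fragment of a 3xHA element. The insert carries alanine substitutions at prolines 307 and 308 (the insert name contains an apparent typo for the first position), which inactivate the third PPxY motif of AMOT. PPxY motifs are ligands for WW domains, and the associated study examined interactions between AMOT PPxY motifs and the WW domains of NEDD4L in HIV-1 release. The construct therefore serves as an HA-detectable motif mutant for comparison with other AMOT p130 forms in mammalian cell assays.
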