Features (pLannotate 1.2.2; 22 found; start..end, strand, type, name):
     32..84      -  misc_feature   bom (fragment): basis of mobility region from pBR322
    239..618     +  enhancer       CMV enhancer: human cytomegalovirus immediate early enhancer
    619..822     +  promoter       CMV promoter: human cytomegalovirus (CMV) immediate early promoter
    818..851     +  LTR            5' LTR (truncated) (fragment): truncated 5' long terminal repeat (LTR) from HIV-1
    867..885     +  promoter       T7 promoter: promoter for bacteriophage T7 RNA polymerase
    908..970     +  CDS            3xHA (fragment): three tandem HA epitope tags
    971..4222    +  CDS            AMOT: AMOT_HUMAN - Also known as KIAA1071. Experimental evidence at protein level: Swiss-Prot protein existence level 1. Plays a central role in tight junction maintenance via the complex formed with ARHGAP17, which acts by regulating the uptake of polarity proteins at tight junctions. Appears to regulate endothelial cell migration and tube formation. May also play a role in the assembly of endothelial cell-cell junctions. From Homo sapiens (Human).
   4244..4262    -  promoter       SP6 promoter: promoter for bacteriophage SP6 RNA polymerase
   4288..4512    +  polyA_signal   bGH poly(A) signal: bovine growth hormone polyadenylation signal
   4516..4537    +  promoter       SV40 promoter (fragment): SV40 enhancer and early promoter
   4558..4986    +  rep_origin     f1 ori (sequence partly withheld): f1 bacteriophage origin of replication; arrow indicates direction of (+) strand synthesis
   5000..5329    +  promoter       SV40 promoter: SV40 enhancer and early promoter
   5396..6187    +  CDS            neo: KKA2_KLEPN - Also known as kan, nptII. Experimental evidence at protein level: Swiss-Prot protein existence level 1. Resistance to kanamycin, neomycin, paromomycin, ribostamycin, butirosin and gentamicin B. From Klebsiella pneumoniae.
   6211..6369    +  CDS            ble (fragment): BLE_KLEPN - Experimental evidence at protein level: Swiss-Prot protein existence level 1. Binding protein with a strong affinity to the bleomycin family of antibiotics. Binds to CL990; an antimitotic-antibiotic compound. From Klebsiella pneumoniae.
   6364..6485    +  polyA_signal   SV40 poly(A) signal: SV40 polyadenylation signal
   6558..6574    -  protein_bind   lac operator: The lac repressor binds to the lac operator to inhibit transcription in E. coli. This inhibition can be relieved by adding lactose or isopropyl-β-D-thiogalactopyranoside (IPTG). lac repressor encoded by lacI
   6582..6612    -  promoter       lac promoter: promoter for the E. coli lac operon
   6627..6648    -  protein_bind   CAP binding site: CAP binding activates transcription in the presence of cAMP. E. coli catabolite activator protein
   6661..6753    -  CDS            lacI (fragment): lac repressor; lacI; The lac repressor binds to the lac operator to inhibit transcription in E. coli. This inhibition can be relieved by adding lactose or isopropyl-β-D-thiogalactopyranoside (IPTG).
   6936..7524    -  rep_origin     ori: high-copy-number ColE1/pMB1/pBR322/pUC origin of replication
   7695..8555    -  CDS            AmpR: β-lactamase; bla; confers resistance to ampicillin, carbenicillin, and related antibiotics
   8556..8660    -  promoter       AmpR promoter: bla
>Addgene plasmid #166713 | pcDNA3HA-AMOT p130∆PPxY3 | addgene full sequence | sequence record 329324 | Addgene NGS Result
CGTCGACGGATCGGGAGATCTCCCGATCCCCTATGGTGCACTCTCAGTACAATCTGCTCTGATGCCGCAT
AGTTAAGCCAGTATCTGCTCCCTGCTTGTGTGTTGGAGGTCGCTGAGTAGTGCGCGAGCAAAATTTAAGC
TACAACAAGGCAAGGCTTGACCGACAATTGCATGAAGAATCTGCTTAGGGTTAGGCGTTTTGCGCTGCTT
CGCGATGTACGGGCCAGATATACGCGTTGACATTGATTATTGACTAGTTATTAATAGTAATCAATTACGG
GGTCATTAGTTCATAGCCCATATATGGAGTTCCGCGTTACATAACTTACGGTAAATGGCCCGCCTGGCTG
ACCGCCCAACGACCCCCGCCCATTGACGTCAATAATGACGTATGTTCCCATAGTAACGCCAATAGGGACT
TTCCATTGACGTCAATGGGTGGAGTATTTACGGTAAACTGCCCACTTGGCAGTACATCAAGTGTATCATA
TGCCAAGTACGCCCCCTATTGACGTCAATGACGGTAAATGGCCCGCCTGGCATTATGCCCAGTACATGAC
CTTATGGGACTTTCCTACTTGGCAGTACATCTACGTATTAGTCATCGCTATTACCATGGTGATGCGGTTT
TGGCAGTACATCAATGGGCGTGGATAGCGGTTTGACTCACGGGGATTTCCAAGTCTCCACCCCATTGACG
TCAATGGGAGTTTGTTTTGGCACCAAAATCAACGGGACTTTCCAAAATGTCGTAACAACTCCGCCCCATT
GACGCAAATGGGCGGTAGGCGTGTACGGTGGGAGGTCTATATAAGCAGAGCTCTCTGGCTAACTAGAGAA
CCCACTGCTTACTGGCTTATCGAAATTAATACGACTCACTATAGGGAGACCCAAGCTTGCCATGGCCTAC
CCATACGATGTTCCTGACTATGCGGGCTATCCCTATGACGTCCCGGACTATGCAGGATCCATGAGAAATT
CTGACGAACAGCCAAGTGGAGGGACCACGGTATTGCAGCGTTTGCTACAAGAGCAGCTTCGCTATGGCAA
TCCTAGTGAGAATCGCAGCCTGCTTGCCATACACCAGCAAGCCACAGGGAATGGCCCTCCTTTCCCCAGT
GGCAGTGGGAACCCGGGCCCTCAGAGTGATGTGTTGAGTCCCCAAGACCACCACCAACAGCTTGTGGCTC
ATGCTGCTCGACAAGAACCCCAGGGGCAGGAAATCCAGTCAGAAAACCTCATCATGGAGAAGCAGCTGTC
TCCTCGAATGCAAAATAATGAAGAACTCCCGACCTATGAAGAAGCCAAGGTCCAGTCCCAGTACTTTCGG
GGCCAACAGCATGCCAGTGTTGGAGCTGCCTTCTATGTCACTGGAGTCACCAACCAGAAGATGAGGACTG
AGGGACGCCCATCAGTTCAGCGGCTCAATCCTGGAAAGATGCACCAAGATGAGGGACTCAGAGACCTTAA
GCAAGGGCATGTCCGTTCCTTGAGTGAACGACTAATGCAGATGTCACTGGCCACCAGTGGAGTTAAGGCC
CATCCACCTGTTACCAGTGCTCCCCTCTCCCCACCACAACCCAATGACCTCTACAAGAATCCCACAAGTT
CCAGTGAATTCTACAAGGCCCAAGGGCCACTTCCTAACCAGCATAGCCTGAAGGGCATGGAACACCGAGG
CCCCCCACCAGAATATCCCTTCAAGGGCATGCCACCCCAATCTGTAGTGTGCAAGCCCCAAGAGCCAGGG
CACTTCTATAGTGAGCATCGCCTGAACCAGCCAGGGAGAACAGAGGGGCAACTGATGAGGTATCAGCATG
CCGCTGAGTATGGAGCAGCCAGGCCAGCGCAGGACATCTCATTGCCATTGTCAGCCAGGAACTCGCAGCC
TCACAGCCCTACTTCTTCTCTGACCTCTGGGGGGTCCTTGCCCTTGCTACAATCTCCACCATCCACTAGA
TTGTCTCCTGCCCGACACCCCTTGGTCCCAAACCAGGGAGACCATTCAGCTCACCTGCCTAGGCCGCAGC
AGCATTTCCTTCCTAATCAGGCTCACCAGGGGGATCATTACCGTCTCTCCCAACCTGGCCTGAGTCAGCA
GCAGCAGCAACAGCAGCAGCAGCACCATCATCACCATCACCACCAACAACAGCAGCAGCAGCAGCCACAG
CAGCAGCCAGGAGAAGCCTATTCAGCTATGCCTCGGGCTCAGCCATCCTCTGCTTCTTATCAGCCAGTGC
CAGCAGACCCTTTTGCCATTGTTTCCAGAGCCCAGCAGATGGTTGAGATCCTCTCAGACGAGAACCGGAA
CTTGAGGCAAGAGTTGGAAGGATGCTATGAGAAGGTGGCAAGACTGCAGAAGGTGGAGACAGAAATCCAG
CGCGTCTCGGAGGCATATGAGAACCTCGTGAAGTCATCCTCCAAAAGAGAGGCCCTAGAGAAAGCCATGA
GAAACAAGCTAGAGGGCGAGATTCGGAGGATGCATGATTTCAACAGGGATCTGAGAGAGCGTCTAGAGAC
TGCCAACAAGCAGCTTGCAGAGAAGGAATATGAGGGGTCAGAGGACACCAGAAAAACCATCTCGCAGCTC
TTTGCAAAAAATAAAGAAAGCCAGCGTGAGAAGGAGAAGCTGGAAGCGGAGCTGGCCACTGCCCGTTCTA
CCAATGAGGACCAAAGACGACACATCGAAATCCGAGATCAGGCCCTGAGTAATGCCCAGGCCAAGGTGGT
AAAGCTGGAAGAAGAGCTGAAAAAGAAGCAAGTGTACGTTGACAAGGTGGAGAAGATGCAGCAGGCCCTT
GTACAGCTCCAGGCAGCATGTGAAAAACGTGAGCAGCTAGAGCACCGTCTCCGGACACGACTGGAGAGGG
AACTGGAATCCCTGAGAATCCAGCAGCGTCAGGGCAACTGTCAGCCCACCAACGTTTCAGAATACAATGC
TGCTGCACTGATGGAGCTCCTTCGGGAGAAAGAGGAGAGGATTCTGGCTCTGGAAGCTGATATGACAAAG
TGGGAGCAGAAATATTTGGAGGAGAATGTGATGAGACATTTTGCTCTGGATGCTGCTGCAACTGTGGCTG
CTCAGAGGGACACAACAGTCATCAGTCACTCTCCTAACACCAGCTATGACACAGCTCTAGAAGCTCGCAT
CCAGAAAGAGGAGGAAGAAATCTTGATGGCCAATAAGCGTTGCCTTGACATGGAGGGCAGGATTAAGACC
CTCCATGCCCAGATTATTGAGAAGGATGCCATGATCAAAGTACTCCAGCAGCGTTCCCGGAAGGAGCCGA
GCAAGACAGAGCAGCTGTCGTGCATGCGGCCAGCGAAGTCTCTGATGTCCATTTCCAATGCTGGATCAGG
CTTGCTCTCCCACTCATCCACCCTGACTGGCTCCCCCATCATGGAAGAAAAGCGAGACGACAAGAGCTGG
AAGGGGAGCCTAGGCATTCTCCTGGGTGGAGACTACCGTGCTGAATATGTCCCTTCCACACCCTCGCCTG
TGCCACCCTCGACTCCCCTGCTCTCGGCTCACTCCAAGACAGACAGCCGAGACTGCAGTACCCAAACTGA
ACGTGGGACGGAATCGAACAAAACTGCAGCTGTTGCTCCCATCTCTGTTCCTGCTCCAGTTGCTGCTGCC
GCCACTGCTGCCGCCATCACTGCCACTGCTGCCACCATCACCACCACCATGGTAGCTGCTGCTCCAGTTG
CTGTTGCTGCTGCTGCTGCTCCAGCTGCTGCTGCTGCCCCGTCTCCAGCCACTGCCGCTGCTACTGCTGC
TGCTGTTTCTCCAGCTGCTGCTGGTCAGATTCCAGCTGCTGCCTCTGTTGCCTCAGCTGCTGCCGTTGCT
CCTTCTGCTGCTGCTGCTGCTGCTGTTCAGGTTGCTCCAGCTGCTCCGGCTCCAGTTCCAGCTCCGGCTC
TGGTTCCGGTCCCAGCTCCAGCAGCGGCTCAGGCTTCTGCTCCTGCTCAGACTCAGGCACCAACTTCAGC
TCCGGCTGTGGCTCCAACTCCAGCTCCAACTCCAACTCCAGCTGTGGCTCAGGCTGAGGTTCCTGCAAGT
CCAGCTACCGGTCCTGGACCACATCGTTTGTCTATACCAAGTTTGACCTGCAATCCAGACAAAACAGATG
GGCCTGTGTTCCACTCCAATACTCTGGAAAGAAAAACTCCCATTCAGATCCTGGGACAAGAGCCTGATGC
AGAGATGGTGGAATATCTCATCTAACTCGAGGGGGGGCCCTATTCTATAGTGTCACCTAAATGCTAGAGC
TCGCTGATCAGCCTCGACTGTGCCTTCTAGTTGCCAGCCATCTGTTGTTTGCCCCTCCCCCGTGCCTTCC
TTGACCCTGGAAGGTGCCACTCCCACTGTCCTTTCCTAATAAAATGAGGAAATTGCATCGCATTGTCTGA
GTAGGTGTCATTCTATTCTGGGGGGTGGGGTGGGGCAGGACAGCAAGGGGGAGGATTGGGAAGACAATAG
CAGGCATGCTGGGGATGCGGTGGGCTCTATGGCTTCTGAGGCGGAAAGAACCAGCTGGGGCTCTAGGGGG
TATCCCC
[124 nt withheld, positions 4558-4681]
C
[91 nt withheld, positions 4683-4773]
A
[49 nt withheld, positions 4775-4823]
CCTTTGACGTTGGAGTCCACGTTCTTT
[37 nt withheld, positions 4851-4887]
ACCCTATCTCGGTCTATTCTTTTGATTTATAAGGGATTTTGCCGATTTCGGCCTATTGGTTAAAAAATGA
GCTGATTTAACAAAAATTTAACGCGAATTAATTCTGTGGAATGTGTGTCAGTTAGGGTGTGGAAAGTCCC
CAGGCTCCCCAGCAGGCAGAAGTATGCAAAGCATGCATCTCAATTAGTCAGCAACCAGGTGTGGAAAGTC
CCCAGGCTCCCCAGCAGGCAGAAGTATGCAAAGCATGCATCTCAATTAGTCAGCAACCATAGTCCCGCCC
CTAACTCCGCCCATCCCGCCCCTAACTCCGCCCAGTTCCGCCCATTCTCCGCCCCATGGCTGACTAATTT
TTTTTATTTATGCAGAGGCCGAGGCCGCCTCTGCCTCTGAGCTATTCCAGAAGTAGTGAGGAGGCTTTTT
TGGAGGCCTAGGCTTTTGCAAAAAGCTCCCGGGAGCTTGTATATCCATTTTCGGATCTGATCAAGAGACA
GGATGAGGATCGTTTCGCATGATTGAACAAGATGGATTGCACGCAGGTTCTCCGGCCGCTTGGGTGGAGA
GGCTATTCGGCTATGACTGGGCACAACAGACAATCGGCTGCTCTGATGCCGCCGTGTTCCGGCTGTCAGC
GCAGGGGCGCCCGGTTCTTTTTGTCAAGACCGACCTGTCCGGTGCCCTGAATGAACTGCAGGACGAGGCA
GCGCGGCTATCGTGGCTGGCCACGACGGGCGTTCCTTGCGCAGCTGTGCTCGACGTTGTCACTGAAGCGG
GAAGGGACTGGCTGCTATTGGGCGAAGTGCCGGGGCAGGATCTCCTGTCATCTCACCTTGCTCCTGCCGA
GAAAGTATCCATCATGGCTGATGCAATGCGGCGGCTGCATACGCTTGATCCGGCTACCTGCCCATTCGAC
CACCAAGCGAAACATCGCATCGAGCGAGCACGTACTCGGATGGAAGCCGGTCTTGTCGATCAGGATGATC
TGGACGAAGAGCATCAGGGGCTCGCGCCAGCCGAACTGTTCGCCAGGCTCAAGGCGCGCATGCCCGACGG
CGAGGATCTCGTCGTGACCCATGGCGATGCCTGCTTGCCGAATATCATGGTGGAAAATGGCCGCTTTTCT
GGATTCATCGACTGTGGCCGGCTGGGTGTGGCGGACCGCTATCAGGACATAGCGTTGGCTACCCGTGATA
TTGCTGAAGAGCTTGGCGGCGAATGGGCTGACCGCTTCCTCGTGCTTTACGGTATCGCCGCTCCCGATTC
GCAGCGCATCGCCTTCTATCGCCTTCTTGACGAGTTCTTCTGAGCGGGACTCTGGGGTTCGAAATGACCG
ACCAAGCGACGCCCAACCTGCCATCACGAGATTTCGATTCCACCGCCGCCTTCTATGAAAGGTTGGGCTT
CGGAATCGTTTTCCGGGACGCCGGCTGGATGATCCTCCAGCGCGGGGATCTCATGCTGGAGTTCTTCGCC
CACCCCAACTTGTTTATTGCAGCTTATAATGGTTACAAATAAAGCAATAGCATCACAAATTTCACAAATA
AAGCATTTTTTTCACTGCATTCTAGTTGTGGTTTGTCCAAACTCATCAATGTATCTTATCATGTCTGTAT
ACCGTCGACCTCTAGCTAGAGCTTGGCGTAATCATGGTCATAGCTGTTTCCTGTGTGAAATTGTTATCCG
CTCACAATTCCACACAACATACGAGCCGGAAGCATAAAGTGTAAAGCCTGGGGTGCCTAATGAGTGAGCT
AACTCACATTAATTGCGTTGCGCTCACTGCCCGCTTTCCAGTCGGGAAACCTGTCGTGCCAGCTGCATTA
ATGAATCGGCCAACGCGCGGGGAGAGGCGGTTTGCGTATTGGGCGCTCTTCCGCTTCCTCGCTCACTGAC
TCGCTGCGCTCGGTCGTTCGGCTGCGGCGAGCGGTATCAGCTCACTCAAAGGCGGTAATACGGTTATCCA
CAGAATCAGGGGATAACGCAGGAAAGAACATGTGAGCAAAAGGCCAGCAAAAGGCCAGGAACCGTAAAAA
GGCCGCGTTGCTGGCGTTTTTCCATAGGCTCCGCCCCCCTGACGAGCATCACAAAAATCGACGCTCAAGT
CAGAGGTGGCGAAACCCGACAGGACTATAAAGATACCAGGCGTTTCCCCCTGGAAGCTCCCTCGTGCGCT
CTCCTGTTCCGACCCTGCCGCTTACCGGATACCTGTCCGCCTTTCTCCCTTCGGGAAGCGTGGCGCTTTC
TCATAGCTCACGCTGTAGGTATCTCAGTTCGGTGTAGGTCGTTCGCTCCAAGCTGGGCTGTGTGCACGAA
CCCCCCGTTCAGCCCGACCGCTGCGCCTTATCCGGTAACTATCGTCTTGAGTCCAACCCGGTAAGACACG
ACTTATCGCCACTGGCAGCAGCCACTGGTAACAGGATTAGCAGAGCGAGGTATGTAGGCGGTGCTACAGA
GTTCTTGAAGTGGTGGCCTAACTACGGCTACACTAGAAGAACAGTATTTGGTATCTGCGCTCTGCTGAAG
CCAGTTACCTTCGGAAAAAGAGTTGGTAGCTCTTGATCCGGCAAACAAACCACCGCTGGTAGCGGTGGTT
TTTTTGTTTGCAAGCAGCAGATTACGCGCAGAAAAAAAGGATCTCAAGAAGATCCTTTGATCTTTTCTAC
GGGGTCTGACGCTCAGTGGAACGAAAACTCACGTTAAGGGATTTTGGTCATGAGATTATCAAAAAGGATC
TTCACCTAGATCCTTTTAAATTAAAAATGAAGTTTTAAATCAATCTAAAGTATATATGAGTAAACTTGGT
CTGACAGTTACCAATGCTTAATCAGTGAGGCACCTATCTCAGCGATCTGTCTATTTCGTTCATCCATAGT
TGCCTGACTCCCCGTCGTGTAGATAACTACGATACGGGAGGGCTTACCATCTGGCCCCAGTGCTGCAATG
ATACCGCGAGACCCACGCTCACCGGCTCCAGATTTATCAGCAATAAACCAGCCAGCCGGAAGGGCCGAGC
GCAGAAGTGGTCCTGCAACTTTATCCGCCTCCATCCAGTCTATTAATTGTTGCCGGGAAGCTAGAGTAAG
TAGTTCGCCAGTTAATAGTTTGCGCAACGTTGTTGCCATTGCTACAGGCATCGTGGTGTCACGCTCGTCG
TTTGGTATGGCTTCATTCAGCTCCGGTTCCCAACGATCAAGGCGAGTTACATGATCCCCCATGTTGTGCA
AAAAAGCGGTTAGCTCCTTCGGTCCTCCGATCGTTGTCAGAAGTAAGTTGGCCGCAGTGTTATCACTCAT
GGTTATGGCAGCACTGCATAATTCTCTTACTGTCATGCCATCCGTAAGATGCTTTTCTGTGACTGGTGAG
TACTCAACCAAGTCATTCTGAGAATAGTGTATGCGGCGACCGAGTTGCTCTTGCCCGGCGTCAATACGGG
ATAATACCGCGCCACATAGCAGAACTTTAAAAGTGCTCATCATTGGAAAACGTTCTTCGGGGCGAAAACT
CTCAAGGATCTTACCGCTGTTGAGATCCAGTTCGATGTAACCCACTCGTGCACCCAACTGATCTTCAGCA
TCTTTTACTTTCACCAGCGTTTCTGGGTGAGCAAAAACAGGAAGGCAAAATGCCGCAAAAAAGGGAATAA
GGGCGACACGGAAATGTTGAATACTCATACTCTTCCTTTTTCAATATTATTGAAGCATTTATCAGGGTTA
TTGTCTCATGAGCGGATACATATTTGAATGTATTTAGAAAAATAAACAAATAGGGGTTCCGCGCACATTT
CCCCGAAAAGTGCCACCTGA
